Addgene plasmid #36133: PcDNA-DEST53-CypB-Del2 N-term GFP
Depositing lab: Patrick Van Oostveldt. Depositing organization: University of Ghent. Publication: Spatiotemporal behavior of nuclear cyclophilin B indicates a role in RNA transcription. Dieriks B, Van Oostveldt P. Int J Mol Med. 2012 Mar 13. doi: 10.3892/ijmm.2012.937. PubMed 22426501.
Backbone
  Vector backbone: pcDNA-DEST53
  Backbone manufacturer: Invitrogen
  Backbone size w/o insert (bp): 7767
  Vector type: Mammalian Expression
  Selectable markers: Neomycin (select with G418)
Growth in bacteria
  Bacterial resistance: Ampicillin, 100 μg/mL
  Growth temperature: 37°C
  Growth strain: DH5alpha
  Copy number: High Copy
Gene/Insert
  Gene/Insert name: cyclophilin B (alt name: Peptidyl-prolyl cis-trans isomerase B)
  Species: H. sapiens (human)
  Mutation: contains CypB AA 38-210
  Entrez Gene: PPIB (a.k.a. CYP-S1, CYPB, HEL-S-39, OI9, SCYLP)
  Promoter: CMV
  Tag / fusion protein: GFP (N terminal on backbone)
  Cloning method: Gateway Cloning
  Sequencing primers: 5′ CMV-F; 3′ BGH-rev
Terms and licenses: Academic/Nonprofit Terms; Industry Terms: Not Available to Industry
How to cite: PcDNA-DEST53-CypB-Del2 N-term GFP was a gift from Patrick Van Oostveldt (Addgene plasmid # 36133 ; http://n2t.net/addgene:36133 ; RRID:Addgene_36133)
