[The description below was written by a language model from this plasmid's Addgene catalogue record.]
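Description:
PcDNA-DEST53-CypB-Del2 N-term GFP is a mammalian expression plasmid built on the Invitrogen pcDNA-DEST53 Gateway destination vector. It is maintained in E. coli as a high-copy plasmid under ampicillin selection, and it carries a neomycin resistance marker so that transfected mammalian cells can be selected with G418 to obtain stable lines. No feature table accompanies the record, so details such as the origins of replication and polyadenylation signals are not explicitly listed, although the use of a BGH reverse sequencing primer is consistent with a BGH terminator region downstream of the insert.

The payload is a truncated form of human cyclophilin B (peptidyl-prolyl cis-trans isomerase B, gene PPIB), introduced by Gateway recombination. The "Del2" deletion variant encodes only amino acids 38–210 of the protein, so the N-terminal portion of the full-length sequence is absent. Expression is driven by the strong constitutive CMV promoter, and the backbone supplies a GFP coding sequence upstream of the recombination site, producing a fusion with GFP at the N terminus of the cyclophilin B fragment. This arrangement allows the localisation and dynamics of the truncated protein to be followed by fluorescence microscopy in living or fixed cells. The associated publication concerns the spatiotemporal behaviour of nuclear cyclophilin B and its possible role in RNA transcription, which suggests that the construct serves as one of a set of deletion mutants for working out which regions of the protein govern its subcellular distribution. The record does not describe the specific phenotype of this variant.
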