>Addgene plasmid #36133 | PcDNA-DEST53-CypB-Del2 N-term GFP | depositor partial sequence | sequence record 44801 | PcDNA-DEST53-CypB-Del2 N-term GFP sequence 1134 bps
CCTTAAGGTTAAGGGGGCAAGTCACCGTCAGGTGTATTTTGACCTACGAATTGGAGATGAAGATGTAGGC
CGGGTGATCTTTGGTCTCTTCGGAAAGACTGTTCCAAAAACAGTGGATAATTTTGTGGCCTTAGCTACAG
GAGAGAAAGGATTTGGCTACAAAAACAGCAAATTCCATCGTGTAATCAAGGACTTCATGATCCAGGGCGG
AGACTTCACCAGGGGAGATGGCACAGGAGGAAAGAGCATCTACGGTGAGCGCTTCCCCGATGAGAACTTC
AAACTGAAGCACTACGGGCCTGGCTGGGTGAGCATGGCCAACGCAGGCAAAGACACCAACGGCTCCCAGT
TCTTCATCACGACAGTCAAGACAGCCTGGCTAGATGGCAAGCATGTGGTGTTTGGCAAAGTTCTAGAGGG
CATGGAGGTGGTGCGGAAGGTGGAGAGCACCAAGACAGACAGCCGGGATAAACCCCTGAAGGATGTGATC
ATCGCAGACTGCGGCAAGATCGAGGTGGAGAAGCCCTTTGCCATCGCCAAGGAGTAGAACCCAGCTTTCT
TGTACAAAGTTGGCATTATAAGAAAGCATTGCTTATCAATTTGTTGCAACGAACAGGTCACTATCAGTCA
AAATAAAATCATTATTTGCCATCCAGCTGATATCCCCTATAGTGAGTCGTATTACATGGTCATAGCTGTT
TCCTGGCAGCTCTGGCCCGTGTCTCAAAATCTCTGATGTTACATTGCACAAGATAAAAATATATCATCAT
GAACAATAAAACTGTCTGCTTACATAAACAGTAATACAAGGGGTGTTATGAGCCATATTCAACGGGAAAC
GTCGAGGCCGCGATTAAATTCCAACATGGATGCTGATTTATATGGGTATAAATGGGCTCGCGATAATGTC
GGGCAATCAGGTGCGACAATCTATCGCTTGTATGGGAAGCCCGATGCGCCAGAGTTGTTTTCTGAAACAT
GGCAAAGGTAGCGTTGCTCAATGATGTTACAGATGAGATGGTTCAGACTAAACTGGCTGACGGAATTTAT
GCCTCTCCGACCATCAGCATTTAATCCGTACTCTGATGATGCATGCTTACTCACCACTGCCGATCCCCGG
AAAAAAACTAGCAT
