>Addgene plasmid #36133 | PcDNA-DEST53-CypB-Del2 N-term GFP | depositor partial sequence | sequence record 44802 | PcDNA-DEST53-CypB-Del2 N-term GFP sequence 882 bps
CCACCCCTTCCCGGGGCCGTTGCTTCACAACGTTCAAATCCGCTCCCGGCGGATTTGTCCTACTCAGGAG
AGCGTTCACCGACAAACAACAGATAAAACGAAAGGCCCAGTCTTCCGACTGAGCCTTTCGTTTTATTTGA
TGCCTGGCAGTTCCCTACTCTCGCGTTAACGCTAGCATGGATGTTTTCCCAGTCACGACGTTGTAAAACG
ACGGCCAGTCTTAAGCTCGGGCCCCAAATAATGATTTTATTTTGACTGATAGTGACCTGTTCGTTGCAAC
AAATTGATGAGCAATGCTTTTTTATAATGCCAACTTTGTACAAAAAAGCAGGCTTCACCATGAAGGGGCC
CAAAGTCACCGTCAAGGTGTATTTTGACCTACGAATTGGAGATGAAGATGTAGGCCGGGTGATCTTTGGT
CTCTTCGGAAAGACTGTTCCAAAAACAGTGGATAATTTTGTGGCCTTAGCTACAGGAGAGAAAGGATTTG
GCTACAAAAACAGCAAATTCCATCGTGTAATCAAGGACTTCATGATCCAGGGCGGAGACTTCACCAGGGG
AGATGGCACAGGAGGAAAGAGCATCTACGGTGAGCGCTTCCCCGATGAGAACTTCAAACTGAAGCACTAC
GGGCCTGGCTGGGTGAGCATGGCCAACGCAGGCAAAGACACCAACGGCTCCCAGTTCTTCATCACGACAG
TCAAGACAGCCTGGCTAGATGGCAAGCATGTGGTGTTTGGCAAAGTTCTAGAGGGCATGGAGGTGGTGCG
GAAGGTGGAGAGCACCAAGACAGACAGCCGGGATAAACCCCTGAAGGATGTGATCATCGCAGACTGCGGC
AAGATCGAGGTGGAGAAGCCCTTGCCATCGCCAATGATAGGG
