>Addgene plasmid #36133 | PcDNA-DEST53-CypB-Del2 N-term GFP | addgene partial sequence | sequence record 53907 | GFP-F 5'-GGTCCTTCTTGAGTTTGTAAC-3'
CAAAGCGGTTCCGGACCGGATCAAACAAGTTTGTACAAAAAAGCAGGCTTCACCATGAAGGGGCCCAAAG
TCACCGTCAAGGTGTATTTTGACCTACGAATTGGAGATGAAGATGTAGGCCGGGTGATCTTTGGTCTCTT
CGGAAAGACTGTTCCAAAAACAGTGGATAATTTTGTGGCCTTAGCTACAGGAGAGAAAGGATTTGGCTAC
AAAAACAGCAAATTCCATCGTGTAATCAAGGACTTCATGATCCAGGGCGGAGACTTCACCAGGGGAGATG
GCACAGGAGGAAAGAGCATCTACGGTGAGCGCTTCCCCGATGAGAACTTCAAACTGAAGCACTACGGGCC
TGGCTGGGTGAGCATGGCCAACGCAGGCAAAGACACCAACGGCTCCCAGTTCTTCATCACGACAGTCAAG
ACAGCCTGGCTAGATGGCAAGCATGTGGTGTTTGGCAAAGTTCTAGAGGGCATGGAGGTGGTGCGGAAGG
TGGAGAGCACCAAGACAGACAGCCGGGATAAACCCCTGAAGGATGTGATCATCGCAGACTGCGGCAAGAT
CGAGGTGGAGAAGCCCTTGCCATCGCCAAGGAGTAGAACCCAGCTTTCTTGTACAAAGTGGTGATAATTA
ATTAAGATAAACCCGCTGATCAGCCTCGACTGTGCCTTCTAGTTGCCAGCCATCTGTTGTTTGCCCCTCC
CCCGTGCCTTCCTTGACCCTGGAAGGTGCCACTCCCACTGTCCTTTCCTAATAAAATGAGGAAATTGCAT
CGCATTGTCTGAGTAGGTGTCATTCTATTCTGGGGGG
